>Addgene plasmid #219990 | pUC57_NRAS-5'UTR_Nanoluc | addgene full sequence | sequence record 436826 | Addgene NGS Result
TCGCGCGTTTCGGTGATGACGGTGAAAACCTCTGACACATGCAGCTCCCGGAGACGGTCACAGCTTGTCT
GTAAGCGGATGCCGGGAGCAGACAAGCCCGTCAGGGCGCGTCAGCGGGTGTTGGCGGGTGTCGGGGCTGG
CTTAACTATGCGGCATCAGAGCAGATTGTACTGAGAGTGCACCATATGCGGTGTGAAATACCGCACAGAT
GCGTAAGGAGAAAATACCGCATCAGGCGCCATTCGCCATTCAGGCTGCGCAACTGTTGGGAAGGGCGATC
GGTGCGGGCCTCTTCGCTATTACGCCAGCTGGCGAAAGGGGGATGTGCTGCAAGGCGATTAAGTTGGGTA
ACGCCAGGGTTTTCCCAGTCACGACGTTGTAAAACGACGGCCAGAGAATTCTAATACGACTCACTATAGG
GAGAGAGCTCGGGGCCGGAAGTGCCGCTCCTTGGTGGGGGCTGTTCATGGCGGTTCCGGGGTCTCCAACA
TTTTTCCCGGCTGTGGTCCTAAATCTGTCCAAAGCAGAGGCAGTGGAGCTTGAGGTTCTTGCTGGTGTGA
ACTGCAGGCCGCCACCATGGTTTTTACTTTAGAAGATTTTGTTGGTGATTGGCGTCAAACTGCTGGTTAT
AATTTAGATCAAGTTTTAGAACAAGGTGGTGTTTCTTCTTTGTTTCAAAACTTAGGTGTTTCTGTTACTC
CTATTCAACGTATTGTTTTATCTGGTGAAAATGGTTTGAAGATTGATATTCATGTTATTATTCCATATGA
AGGTTTGTCTGGTGATCAAATGGGTCAAATTGAAAAGATTTTCAAAGTTGTTTATCCTGTGGACGATCAT
CATTTCAAAGTTATTTTGCATTATGGTACTTTAGTTATTGATGGTGTTACTCCTAATATGATTGATTATT
TTGGTCGTCCTTATGAAGGTATTGCTGTTTTCGATGGTAAAAAGATCACTGTTACTGGTACTTTATGGAA
TGGTAACAAGATTATTGATGAACGTTTGATTAATCCTGATGGTTCTTTATTATTTCGTGTTACTATTAAT
GGTGTTACTGGTTGGCGTTTATGTGAACGTATTTTAGCTTAAGCGGCCGCACCGGTGCTAGCTCGAGACT
AGTCGACAAAAAAAAAAAAAAAAAAAAAAAAAGCTTGGTGTAATCATGGTCATAGCTGTTTCCTGTGTGA
AATTGTTATCCGCTCACAATTCCACACAACATACGAGCCGGAAGCATAAAGTGTAAAGCCTGGGGTGCCT
AATGAGTGAGCTAACTCACATTAATTGCGTTGCGCTCACTGCCCGCTTTCCAGTCGGGAAACCTGTCGTG
CCAGCTGCATTAATGAATCGGCCAACGCGCGGGGAGAGGCGGTTTGCGTATTGGGCGCTCTTCCGCTTCC
TCGCTCACTGACTCGCTGCGCTCGGTCGTTCGGCTGCGGCGAGCGGTATCAGCTCACTCAAAGGCGGTAA
TACGGTTATCCACAGAATCAGGGGATAACGCAGGAAAGAACATGTGAGCAAAAGGCCAGCAAAAGGCCAG
GAACCGTAAAAAGGCCGCGTTGCTGGCGTTTTTCCATAGGCTCCGCCCCCCTGACGAGCATCACAAAAAT
CGACGCTCAAGTCAGAGGTGGCGAAACCCGACAGGACTATAAAGATACCAGGCGTTTCCCCCTGGAAGCT
CCCTCGTGCGCTCTCCTGTTCCGACCCTGCCGCTTACCGGATACCTGTCCGCCTTTCTCCCTTCGGGAAG
CGTGGCGCTTTCTCATAGCTCACGCTGTAGGTATCTCAGTTCGGTGTAGGTCGTTCGCTCCAAGCTGGGC
TGTGTGCACGAACCCCCCGTTCAGCCCGACCGCTGCGCCTTATCCGGTAACTATCGTCTTGAGTCCAACC
CGGTAAGACACGACTTATCGCCACTGGCAGCAGCCACTGGTAACAGGATTAGCAGAGCGAGGTATGTAGG
CGGTGCTACAGAGTTCTTGAAGTGGTGGCCTAACTACGGCTACACTAGAAGAACAGTATTTGGTATCTGC
GCTCTGCTGAAGCCAGTTACCTTCGGAAAAAGAGTTGGTAGCTCTTGATCCGGCAAACAAACCACCGCTG
GTAGCGGTGGTTTTTTTGTTTGCAAGCAGCAGATTACGCGCAGAAAAAAAGGATCTCAAGAAGATCCTTT
GATCTTTTCTACGGGGTCTGACGCTCAGTGGAACGAAAACTCACGTTAAGGGATTTTGGTCATGAGATTA
TCAAAAAGGATCTTCACCTAGATCCTTTTAAATTAAAAATGAAGTTTTAAATCAAGCCCAATCTGAATAA
TGTTACAACCAATTAACCAATTCTGATTAGAAAAACTCATCGAGCATCAAATGAAACTGCAATTTATTCA
TATCAGGATTATCAATACCATATTTTTGAAAAAGCCGTTTCTGTAATGAAGGAGAAAACTCACCGAGGCA
GTTCCATAGGATGGCAAGATCCTGGTATCGGTCTGCGATTCCGACTCGTCCAACATCAATACAACCTATT
AATTTCCCCTCGTCAAAAATAAGGTTATCAAGTGAGAAATCACCATGAGTGACGACTGAATCCGGTGAGA
ATGGCAAAAGTTTATGCATTTCTTTCCAGACTTGTTCAACAGGCCAGCCATTACGCTCGTCATCAAAATC
ACTCGCATCAACCAAACCGTTATTCATTCGTGATTGCGCCTGAGCGAGACGAAATACGCGATCGCTGTTA
AAAGGACAATTACAAACAGGAATCGAATGCAACCGGCGCAGGAACACTGCCAGCGCATCAACAATATTTT
CACCTGAATCAGGATATTCTTCTAATACCTGGAATGCTGTTTTTCCGGGGATCGCAGTGGTGAGTAACCA
TGCATCATCAGGAGTACGGATAAAATGCTTGATGGTCGGAAGAGGCATAAATTCCGTCAGCCAGTTTAGT
CTGACCATCTCATCTGTAACATCATTGGCAACGCTACCTTTGCCATGTTTCAGAAACAACTCTGGCGCAT
CGGGCTTCCCATACAAGCGATAGATTGTCGCACCTGATTGCCCGACATTATCGCGAGCCCATTTATACCC
ATATAAATCAGCATCCATGTTGGAATTTAATCGCGGCCTCGACGTTTCCCGTTGAATATGGCTCATAACA
CCCCTTGTATTACTGTTTATGTAAGCAGACAGTTTTATTGTTCATGATGATATATTTTTATCTTGTGCAA
TGTAACATCAGAGATTTTGAGACACGGGCCAGAGCTGCA
Features (pLannotate 1.2.2; 11 found; start..end, strand, type, name):
    137..236     +  misc_feature   bom (fragment): basis of mobility region from pBR322
    242..399     -  CDS            lacZα (fragment): LacZα fragment of β-galactosidase; lacZ fragment
    402..420     +  promoter       T7 promoter: promoter for bacteriophage T7 RNA polymerase
    565..1089    +  CDS            LUCI_OPLGR (fragment): Experimental evidence at protein level: Swiss-Prot protein existence level 1. Catalytic subunit of oplophorus-luciferin 2-monooxygenase. Oxidoreductase that converts coelenterazine (the oplophorus luciferin) to coelenteramide under emission of blue light with a maximum at 454 nm. Is also active with bisdeoxycoelenterazine. From Oplophorus gracilirostris (Luminous shrimp).
   1193..1209    -  protein_bind   lac operator: The lac repressor binds to the lac operator to inhibit transcription in E. coli. This inhibition can be relieved by adding lactose or isopropyl-β-D-thiogalactopyranoside (IPTG). lac repressor encoded by lacI
   1217..1247    -  promoter       lac promoter: promoter for the E. coli lac operon
   1262..1283    -  protein_bind   CAP binding site: CAP binding activates transcription in the presence of cAMP. E. coli catabolite activator protein
   1296..1388    -  CDS            lacI (fragment): lac repressor; lacI; The lac repressor binds to the lac operator to inhibit transcription in E. coli. This inhibition can be relieved by adding lactose or isopropyl-β-D-thiogalactopyranoside (IPTG).
   1571..2159    -  rep_origin     ori: high-copy-number ColE1/pMB1/pBR322/pUC origin of replication
   2337..3146    -  CDS            KanR: aminoglycoside phosphotransferase; aph(3')-Ia; confers resistance to kanamycin in bacteria or G418 (Geneticin®) in eukaryotes
   3253..35      +  CDS            rop (fragment) (across the origin): Rop protein, which maintains plasmids at low copy number; rop
