[The description below was written by a language model from this plasmid's Addgene catalogue record and pLannotate feature annotations shown in this document.]
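Description:
pUC57_NRAS-5'UTR_Nanoluc is a small (about 3.3 kb), high-copy bacterial plasmid built on the pUC57 cloning backbone and intended as a template for in vitro synthesis of a reporter mRNA. It replicates in E. coli from the pUC/ColE1-type origin and is selected with kanamycin through an aph(3')-Ia aminoglycoside phosphotransferase gene. The remaining annotated backbone elements are remnants typical of pUC-family vectors: a lacZα fragment interrupted by the insert, the lac promoter, lac operator and CAP binding site, and short fragments of lacI, bom and rop. None of these appear to play a role in the construct's stated purpose.

The payload sits downstream of a bacteriophage T7 promoter, which allows run-off transcription with T7 RNA polymerase. According to the catalogue entry, the insert consists of the 5' untranslated region of human NRAS fused upstream of NanoLuc. The feature table detects the luciferase as a match to the catalytic subunit of the deep-sea shrimp Oplophorus gracilirostris luciferase, from which NanoLuc was engineered. The NRAS leader is not separately annotated, but the unannotated interval of roughly 140 nt between the T7 promoter and the luciferase coding sequence is consistent with its position. No 3' UTR, encoded poly(A) tract or T7 terminator is annotated, and the cloning sites are recorded as unknown.

Although listed as a bacterial expression vector, its stated use is production of NRAS-5'UTR-NanoLuc mRNA. Such a transcript would let luminescence serve as a readout of translation under the control of the NRAS leader, though the record does not describe the specific experiments.
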