Addgene plasmid #219990: pUC57_NRAS-5'UTR_Nanoluc
Purpose: NRAS-5'UTR-NanoLuc mRNA synthesis
Depositing lab: Simon Alberti. Depositing organization: Biotechnology Center (BIOTEC) of the Technische Universitaet Dresden.
Backbone
  Vector backbone: pUC57
  Vector type: Bacterial Expression
Growth in bacteria
  Bacterial resistance: Kanamycin, 50 μg/mL
  Growth temperature: 37°C
  Growth strain: DH5alpha
  Copy number: High Copy
Gene/Insert
  Gene/Insert name: NRAS-5'UTR-NanoLuc
  Species: H. sapiens (human); Other
  Entrez Gene: NRAS (a.k.a. ALPS4, CMNS, KRAS, N-ras, NCMS, NRAS1, NS6)
  Cloning method: Restriction Enzyme; 5′ cloning site Unknown (unknown if destroyed)
Terms and licenses: Academic/Nonprofit Terms; Industry Terms: Not Available to Industry
How to cite: pUC57_NRAS-5'UTR_Nanoluc was a gift from Simon Alberti (Addgene plasmid # 219990 ; http://n2t.net/addgene:219990 ; RRID:Addgene_219990)
